>Addgene plasmid #205563 | pJAM1.18_PB-SDC4-PGK-Blast | addgene full sequence | sequence record 408425 | Addgene NGS Result
GCAGCTAGATTAACCCTAGAAAGATAGTCTGCGTAAAATTGACGCATGCATTCTTGAAATATTGCTCTCT
CTTTCTAAATAGCGCGAATCCGTCGCTGTGCATTTAGGACATCTCAGTCGCCGCTTGGAGCTCCCGTGAG
GCGTGCTTGTCAATGCGGTAAGTGTCACTGATTTTGAACTATAACAACCGCGTGAGTCAAAATGACGCAT
GATTATCTTTTACGTGACTTTTAAGATTTAACTCATACGATAATTATATTGTTATTTCGTGTTCTACTTA
CGTGATAACTTATTATATATATATTTTCTTGTTATAGATATCCTTGAGGGACAGCCCCCCCCCAAAGCCC
CCAGGGATGTAATTACGTCCCTCCCCCGCTAGGGGGCAGCAGCGAGCCGCCCGGGGCTCCGCTCCGGTCC
GGCGCTCCCCCCGCATCCCCGAGCCGGCAGCGTGCGGGGACAGCCCGGGCACGGGGAAGGTGGCACGGGA
TCGCTTTCCTCTGAACGCTTCTCGCTGCTCTTTGAGCCTGCAGACACCTGGGGGGATACGGGGAAAAATC
GATTAACTATAACGGTCCTAAGGTAGCGAACACCTGCGCTCGAGCGACGTCATTACCCTGTTATCCCTAG
GATCTGCGATCGCTCCGGTGCCCGTCAGTGGGCAGAGCGCACATCGCCCACAGTCCCCGAGAAGTTGGGG
GGAGGGGTCGGCAATTGAACGGGTGCCTAGAGAAGGTGGCGCGGGGTAAACTGGGAAAGTGATGTCGTGT
ACTGGCTCCGCCTTTTTCCCGAGGGTGGGGGAGAACCGTATATAAGTGCAGTAGTCGCCGTGAACGTTCT
TTTTCGCAACGGGTTTGCCGCCAGAACACAGCTGAAGCTTCGAGGGGCTCGCATCTCTCCTTCACGCGCC
CGCCGCCCTACCTGAGGCCGCCATCCACGCCGGTTGAGTCGCGTTCTGCCGCCTCCCGCCTGTGGTGCCT
CCTGAACTGCGTCCGCCGTCTAGGTAAGTTTAAAGCTCAGGTCGAGACCGGGCCTTTGTCCGGCGCTCCC
TTGGAGCCTACCTAGACTCAGCCGGCTCTCCACGCTTTGCCTGACCCTGCTTGCTCAACTCTACGTCTTT
GTTTCGTTTTCTGTTCTGCGCCGTTACAGATCCAAGCTGTGACCGGCGCCTACGCTAGCGCCACCATGGC
CCCCGCCCGTCTGTTCGCGCTGCTGCTGTTCTTCGTAGGCGGAGTCGCCGAGTCGATCCGAGAGACTGAG
GTCATCGACCCCCAGGACCTCCTAGAAGGCCGATACTTCTCCGGAGCCCTACCAGACGATGAGGATGTAG
TGGGGCCCGGGCAGGAATCTGATGACTTTGAGCTGTCTGGCTCTGGAGATCTGGATGACTTGGAAGACTC
CATGATCGGCCCTGAAGTTGTCCATCCCTTGGTGCCTCTAGATAACCATATCCCTGAGAGGGCAGGGTCT
GGGAGCCAAGTCCCCACCGAACCCAAGAAACTAGAGGAGAATGAGGTTATCCCCAAGAGAATCTCACCCG
TTGAAGAGAGTGAGGATGTGTCCAACAAGGTGTCAATGTCCAGCACTGTGCAGGGCAGCAACATCTTTGA
GAGAACGGAGGTCCTGGCAGCTCTGATTGTGGGTGGCATCGTGGGCATCCTCTTTGCCGTCTTCCTGATC
CTACTGCTCATGTACCGTATGAAGAAGAAGGATGAAGGCAGCTATGACCTGGGCAAGAAACCCATCTACA
AGAAAGCCCCCACCAATGAGTTCTACGCGTAGGCGGCCGCGTCGACGACTCTAGATCATAATCAGCCATA
CCACATTTGTAGAGGTTTTACTTGCTTTAAAAAACCTCCCACACCTCCCCCTGAACCTGAAACATAAAAT
GAATGCAATTGTTGTTGTTAACTTGTTTATTGCAGCTTATAATGGTTACAAATAAAGCAATAGCATCACA
AATTTCACAAATAAAGCATTTTTTTCACTGCATTCTAGTTGTGGTTTGTCCAAACTCATCAATGTATCTT
AAGCGCCGGCGCTACACAAGTGGCCTCTGGCCTCGCACACATTCCACATCCACCGGTAGGCGCCAACCGG
CTCCGTTCTTTGGTGGCCCCTTCGCGCCACCTTCTACTCCTCCCCTAGTCAGGAAGTTCCCCCCCGCCCC
GCAGCTCGCGTCGTGCAGGACGTGACAAATGGAAGTAGCACGTCTCACTAGTCTCGTGCAGATGGACAGC
ACCGCTGAGCAATGGAAGCGGGTAGGCCTTTGGGGCAGCGGCCAATAGCAGCTTTGCTCCTTCGCTTTCT
GGGCTCAGAGGCTGGGAAGGGGTGGGTCCGGGGGCGGGCTCAGGGGCGGGCTCAGGGGCGGGGCGGGCGC
CCGAAGGTCCTCCGGAGGCCCGGCATTCTGCACGCTTCAAAAGCGCACGTCTGCCGCGCTGTTCTCCTCT
TCCTCATCTCCGGGCCTTTCGACCTGCAGCCCAAGCTTACCATGGGTACCGCCACCATGGCCAAGCCTTT
GTCTCAAGAAGAATCCACCCTCATTGAAAGAGCAACGGCTACAATCAACAGCATCCCCATCTCTGAAGAT
TACAGCGTCGCCAGCGCAGCTCTCTCTAGCGACGGCCGCATCTTCACTGGTGTCAATGTATATCATTTTA
CTGGGGGACCTTGTGCAGAACTCGTGGTGCTGGGCACTGCTGCTGCTGCGGCAGCTGGCAACCTGACTTG
TATCGTCGCGATCGGAAATGAGAACAGGGGCATCTTGAGCCCCTGCGGACGGTGCCGACAGGTGCTTCTC
GATCTGCATCCTGGGATCAAAGCCATAGTGAAGGACAGTGATGGACAGCCGACGGCAGTTGGGATTCGTG
AATTGCTGCCCTCTGGTTATGTGTGGGAGGGCTAAGGTCACCCGCGCGCGGACTGTGCCTTCTAGTTGCC
AGCCATCTGTTGTTTGCCCCTCCCCCGTGCCTTCCTTGACCCTGGAAGGTGCCACTCCCACTGTCCTTTC
CTAATAAAATGAGGAAATTGCATCGCATTGTCTGAGTAGGTGTCATTCTATTCTGGGGGGTGGGGTGGGG
CAGGACAGCAAGGGGGAGGATTGGGAAGACAATAGCAGGCATGCTGGGGATGCGGTGGGCTCTATGGTTC
GAACCAGTACGATGGTTTTCCCCGTATCCCCCCAGGTGTCTGCAGGCTCAAAGAGCAGCGAGAAGCGTTC
AGAGGAAAGCGATCCCGTGCCACCTTCCCCGTGCCCGGGCTGTCCCCGCACGCTGCCGGCTCGGGGATGC
GGGGGGAGCGCCGGACCGGAGCGGAGCCCCGGGCGGCTCGCTGCTGCCCCCTAGCGGGGGAGGGACGTAA
TTACATCCCTGGGGGCTTTGGGGGGGGGCTGTCCCTGATAAAAGTTTTGTTACTTTATAGAAGAAATTTT
GAGTTTTTGTTTTTTTTTAATAAATAAATAAACATAAATAAATTGTTTGTTGAATTTATTATTAGTATGT
AAGTGTAAATATAATAAAACTTAATATCTATTCAAATTAATAAATAAACCTCGATATACAGACCGATAAA
ACACATGCGTCAATTTTACGCATGATTATCTTTAACGTACGTCACAATATGATTATCTTTCTAGGGTTAA
TCTAGCTGCGGCGCGCCATCAGGATCATATCGTCGGGTCTTTTTTCCGGCTCAGTCATCGCCCAAGCTGG
CGCTATCTGGGCATCGGGGAGGAAGAAGCCCGTGCCTTTTCCCGCGAGGTTGAAGCGGCATGGAAAGAGT
TTGCCGAGGATGACTGCTGCTGCATTGACGTTGAGCGAAAACGCACGTTTACCATGATGATTCGGGAAGG
TGTGGCCATGCACGCCTTTAACGGTGAACTGTTCGTTCAGGCCACCTGGGATACCAGTTCGTCGCGGCTT
TTCCGGACACAGTTCCGGATGGTCAGCCCGAAGCGCATCAGCAACCCGAACAATACCGGCGACAGCCGGA
ACTGCCGTGCCGGTGTGCAGATTAATGACAGCGGTGCGGCGCTGGGATATTACGTCAGCGAGGACGGGTA
TCCTGGCTGGATGCCGCAGAAATGGACATGGATACCCCGTGAGTTACCCGGCGGGCGCGCTTGGCGTAAT
CATGGTCATAGCTGTTTCCTGTGTGAAATTGTTATCCGCTCACAATTCCACACAACATACGAGCCGGAAG
CATAAAGTGTAAAGCCTGGGGTGCCTAATGAGTGAGCTAACTCACATTAATTGCGTTGCGCTCACTGCCC
GCTTTCCAGTCGGGAAACCTGTCGTGCCAGCTGCATTAATGAATCGGCCAACGCGCGGGGAGAGGCGGTT
TGCGTATTGGGCGCTCTTCCGCTTCCTCGCTCACTGACTCGCTGCGCTCGGTCGTTCGGCTGCGGCGAGC
GGTATCAGCTCACTCAAAGGCGGTAATACGGTTATCCACAGAATCAGGGGATAACGCAGGAAAGAACATG
TGAGCAAAAGGCCAGCAAAAGGCCAGGAACCGTAAAAAGGCCGCGTTGCTGGCGTTTTTCCATAGGCTCC
GCCCCCCTGACGAGCATCACAAAAATCGACGCTCAAGTCAGAGGTGGCGAAACCCGACAGGACTATAAAG
ATACCAGGCGTTTCCCCCTGGAAGCTCCCTCGTGCGCTCTCCTGTTCCGACCCTGCCGCTTACCGGATAC
CTGTCCGCCTTTCTCCCTTCGGGAAGCGTGGCGCTTTCTCATAGCTCACGCTGTAGGTATCTCAGTTCGG
TGTAGGTCGTTCGCTCCAAGCTGGGCTGTGTGCACGAACCCCCCGTTCAGCCCGACCGCTGCGCCTTATC
CGGTAACTATCGTCTTGAGTCCAACCCGGTAAGACACGACTTATCGCCACTGGCAGCAGCCACTGGTAAC
AGGATTAGCAGAGCGAGGTATGTAGGCGGTGCTACAGAGTTCTTGAAGTGGTGGCCTAACTACGGCTACA
CTAGAAGAACAGTATTTGGTATCTGCGCTCTGCTGAAGCCAGTTACCTTCGGAAAAAGAGTTGGTAGCTC
TTGATCCGGCAAACAAACCACCGCTGGTAGCGGTGGTTTTTTTGTTTGCAAGCAGCAGATTACGCGCAGA
AAAAAAGGATCTCAAGAAGATCCTTTGATCTTTTCTACGGGGTCTGACGCTCAGTGGAACGAAAACTCAC
GTTAAGGGATTTTGGTCATGAGATTATCAAAAAGGATCTTCACCTAGATCCTTTTAAATTAAAAATGAAG
TTTTAAATCAATCTAAAGTATATATGAGTAAACTTGGTCTGACAGTCAGAAGAACTCGTCAAGAAGGCGA
TAGAAGGCGATGCGCTGCGAATCGGGAGCGGCGATACCGTAAAGCACGAGGAAGCGGTCAGCCCATTCGC
CGCCAAGCTCTTCAGCAATATCACGGGTAGCCAACGCTATGTCCTGATAGCGGTCCGCCACACCCAGCCG
GCCACAGTCGATGAATCCAGAAAAGCGGCCATTTTCCACCATGATATTCGGCAAGCAGGCATCGCCATGG
GTCACGACGAGATCCTCGCCGTCGGGCATGCTCGCCTTGAGCCTGGCGAACAGTTCGGCTGGCGCGAGCC
CCTGATGCTCTTCGTCCAGATCATCCTGATCGACAAGACCGGCTTCCATCCGAGTACGTGCTCGCTCGAT
GCGATGTTTCGCTTGGTGGTCGAATGGGCAGGTAGCCGGATCAAGCGTATGCAGCCGCCGCATTGCATCA
GCCATGATGGATACTTTCTCGGCAGGAGCAAGGTGAGATGACAGGAGATCCTGCCCCGGCACTTCGCCCA
ATAGCAGCCAGTCCCTTCCCGCTTCAGTGACAACGTCGAGCACAGCTGCGCAAGGAACGCCCGTCGTGGC
CAGCCACGATAGCCGCGCTGCCTCGTCTTGCAGTTCATTCAGGGCACCGGACAGGTCGGTCTTGACAAAA
AGAACCGGGCGCCCCTGCGCTGACAGCCGGAACACGGCGGCATCAGAGCAGCCGATTGTCTGTTGTGCCC
AGTCATAGCCGAATAGCCTCTCCACCCAAGCGGCCGGAGAACCTGCGTGCAATCCATCTTGTTCAATCAT
ACTCTTCCTTTTTCAATATTATTGAAGCATTTATCAGGGTTATTGTCTCATGAGCGGATACATATTTGAA
TGTATTTAGAAAAATAAACAAATAGGGGTTCCGCGCACATTTCCCCGAAAAGTGCCACCTAAATTGTAAG
CGTTAATATTTTGTTAAAATTCGCGTTAAATTTTTGTTAAATCAGCTCATTTTTTAACCAATAGGCCGAA
ATCGGCAAAATCCCTTATAAATCAAAAGAATAGACCGAGATAGGGT
[37 nt withheld, positions 6347-6383]
AAAGAACGTGGACTCCAACGTCAAAGG
[49 nt withheld, positions 6411-6459]
T
[91 nt withheld, positions 6461-6551]
G
[124 nt withheld, positions 6553-6676]
CCCATTCGCCATTCAGGCTGCGCAACTGTTGGGAAGGGCGATCGGTGCGGGCCTCTTCGCTATTACGCCA
GCTGGCGAAAGGGGGATGTGCTGCAAGGCGATTAAGTTGGGTAACGCCAGGGTTTTCCCAGTCACGACGT
TGTAAAACGACGGCCAGTGAGCGCGCCTCGTTCATTCACGTTTTTGAACCCGTGGAGGACGGGCAGACTC
GCGGTGCAAATGTGTTTTACAGCGTGATGGAGCAGATGAAGATGCTCGACACGCTGCAGAACACGAGCTC
CACCGCGGGGCGCGCC
Features (pLannotate 1.2.2; 19 found; start..end, strand, type, name):
    660..871     +  promoter       EF-1α core promoter: core promoter for human elongation factor EF-1α
    884..1152    +  LTR            5' LTR (truncated): truncated 5' long terminal repeat (LTR) from human T-cell leukemia virus (HTLV) type 1
   1186..1779    +  CDS            SDC4: SDC4_HUMAN - Experimental evidence at protein level: Swiss-Prot protein existence level 1. Cell surface proteoglycan that bears heparan sulfate. Regulates exosome biogenesis in concert with SDCBP and PDCD6IP (PubMed:22660413). From Homo sapiens (Human).
   1804..1887    +  CDS            large T antigen (fragment): large T antigen from SV40 (simian virus 40)
   1910..2031    +  polyA_signal   SV40 poly(A) signal: SV40 polyadenylation signal
   2038..2471    +  promoter       PGK promoter (fragment): mouse phosphoglycerate kinase 1 promoter
   2507..2905    +  CDS            BSD: blasticidin S deaminase; Aspergillus terreus BSD; confers resistance to blasticidin
   2923..3147    +  polyA_signal   bGH poly(A) signal: bovine growth hormone polyadenylation signal
   3582..4121    +  CDS            B (fragment): PORTL_LAMBD - Experimental evidence at protein level: Swiss-Prot protein existence level 1. Forms the portal vertex of the capsid (PubMed:6228056, PubMed:6232391). This portal plays critical roles in head assembly, genome packaging, neck/tail attachment, and genome ejection (Probable). The portal protein multimerizes as a single ring-shaped homododecamer arranged around a central channel (PubMed:6232391). Binds to the terminase subunits to form the packaging machine (PubMed:7799432). From Escherichia phage lambda (Bacteriophage lambda).
   4159..4175    -  protein_bind   lac operator: The lac repressor binds to the lac operator to inhibit transcription in E. coli. This inhibition can be relieved by adding lactose or isopropyl-β-D-thiogalactopyranoside (IPTG). lac repressor encoded by lacI
   4183..4213    -  promoter       lac promoter: promoter for the E. coli lac operon
   4228..4249    -  protein_bind   CAP binding site: CAP binding activates transcription in the presence of cAMP. E. coli catabolite activator protein
   4262..4354    -  CDS            lacI (fragment): lac repressor; lacI; The lac repressor binds to the lac operator to inhibit transcription in E. coli. This inhibition can be relieved by adding lactose or isopropyl-β-D-thiogalactopyranoside (IPTG).
   4537..5125    -  rep_origin     ori: high-copy-number ColE1/pMB1/pBR322/pUC origin of replication
   5296..6090    -  CDS            NeoR/KanR: aminoglycoside phosphotransferase from Tn5; aph(3')-II (or nptII); confers resistance to neomycin, kanamycin, and G418 (Geneticin®)
   6091..6195    -  promoter       AmpR promoter: bla
   6248..6676    -  rep_origin     f1 ori (sequence partly withheld): f1 bacteriophage origin of replication; arrow indicates direction of (+) strand synthesis
   6681..6836    -  CDS            lacZα (fragment): LacZα fragment of β-galactosidase; lacZ fragment
   6838..6951    +  CDS            B (fragment): PORTL_LAMBD - Experimental evidence at protein level: Swiss-Prot protein existence level 1. Forms the portal vertex of the capsid (PubMed:6228056, PubMed:6232391). This portal plays critical roles in head assembly, genome packaging, neck/tail attachment, and genome ejection (Probable). The portal protein multimerizes as a single ring-shaped homododecamer arranged around a central channel (PubMed:6232391). Binds to the terminase subunits to form the packaging machine (PubMed:7799432). From Escherichia phage lambda (Bacteriophage lambda).
