[The description below was written by a language model from this plasmid's Addgene catalogue record and pLannotate feature annotations shown in this document.]
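Description:
pJAM1.18_PB-SDC4-PGK-Blast is a 6,972-nt mammalian expression plasmid built on the ePB2 backbone and catalogued as a piggyBac transposon vector, intended for stable genomic integration of a human SDC4 expression cassette when a piggyBac transposase is supplied. In bacteria it replicates from a high-copy ColE1/pUC-type origin and is selected with kanamycin through a Tn5 aminoglycoside phosphotransferase (NeoR/KanR) gene driven by the bla (AmpR) promoter. An f1 origin and remnants of a lac cloning region (lac promoter and operator, CAP site, lacZα and lacI fragments) are also present in the backbone. The automated annotation does not call out the piggyBac terminal repeats, so their positions are not given in the record. Two fragments matching the phage lambda portal protein gene flank the backbone and probably represent stuffer or spacer sequence.

The payload consists of two tandem transcription units in the same orientation. The first uses the EF-1α core promoter followed by a truncated HTLV-1 5′ LTR segment, a composite arrangement commonly used to give strong constitutive expression. It drives the wild-type human SDC4 coding sequence, which encodes syndecan-4, a heparan sulfate-bearing cell-surface proteoglycan implicated in exosome biogenesis. This unit ends in an SV40 polyadenylation signal, and the short large T antigen fragment annotated just upstream is likely part of that SV40 terminator region. The second unit uses a mouse PGK promoter fragment to express blasticidin S deaminase, terminated by a bGH poly(A) signal, allowing blasticidin selection of cells that have integrated the cassette. No epitope tag or reporter is annotated on SDC4. The stated purpose is simply to express human SDC4, and the plasmid was deposited with work on engineering RNA export from living cells.
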