Addgene plasmid #205563: pJAM1.18_PB-SDC4-PGK-Blast
Purpose: Express human SDC4
Depositing lab: Michael Elowitz. Depositing organization: California Institute of Technology. Publication: Engineering RNA export for measurement and manipulation of living cells. Horns F, Martinez JA, Fan C, Haque M, Linton JM, Tobin V, Santat L, Maggiolo AO, Bjorkman PJ, Lois C, Elowitz MB. Cell. 2023 Jul 10:S0092-8674(23)00689-X. doi: 10.1016/j.cell.2023.06.013. PubMed 37437570.
Backbone
  Vector backbone: ePB2
  Vector type: Mammalian Expression ; Piggybac
  Selectable markers: Blasticidin
Growth in bacteria
  Bacterial resistance: Kanamycin, 50 μg/mL
  Growth temperature: 30°C
  Growth strain: NEB Stable
  Copy number: High Copy
Gene/Insert
  Gene/Insert name: SDC4
  Species: H. sapiens (human)
  Mutation: WT
  Entrez Gene: SDC4 (a.k.a. SYND4)
  Promoter: EF1
  Cloning method: Restriction Enzyme; 5′ cloning site unknown (unknown if destroyed); 3′ cloning site unknown (unknown if destroyed)
Terms and licenses: Academic/Nonprofit Terms; Industry Terms: Not Available to Industry
How to cite: pJAM1.18_PB-SDC4-PGK-Blast was a gift from Michael Elowitz (Addgene plasmid # 205563 ; http://n2t.net/addgene:205563 ; RRID:Addgene_205563)
